Addgene plasmid #242789: pAAV-BD-hSynTet-TRE-DIO-mNeonGreen-MYC
Purpose: Bidirectional AAV transfer plasmid expressing hSyn-tTA and TRE-FLEX-mNeonGreen-MYC in the other direction.
Depositing lab: Andrew Payne. Depositing organization: E11 Bio, Convergent Research.
Backbone
  Vector backbone: pAAV-CAG-GFP (Addgene Plasmid 37825)
  Backbone manufacturer: Edward Boyden
  Vector type: AAV
Growth in bacteria
  Bacterial resistance: Ampicillin, 100 μg/mL
  Growth temperature: 30°C
  Growth strain: NEB Stable
  Copy number: High Copy
Gene/Insert 1
  Gene/Insert name: mNeonGreen
  Species: Synthetic
  Promoter: TRE
  Tag / fusion protein: MYC (C terminal on insert)
  Cloning method: Gibson Cloning
  Sequencing primers: 5′ n/a
Gene/Insert 2
  Gene/Insert name: tTA-Advanced
  Species: Synthetic
  Promoter: hSyn
  Cloning method: Gibson Cloning
  Sequencing primers: 5′ n/a
Terms and licenses: Academic/Nonprofit Terms; Industry Terms: Not Available to Industry
Depositor comments: Please visit https://doi.org/10.1101/2025.09.26.678648 for bioRxiv preprint.
How to cite: pAAV-BD-hSynTet-TRE-DIO-mNeonGreen-MYC was a gift from Andrew Payne (Addgene plasmid # 242789 ; http://n2t.net/addgene:242789 ; RRID:Addgene_242789)
