[The description below was written by a language model from this plasmid's Addgene catalogue record and pLannotate feature annotations shown in this document.]
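Description:
pAAV-BD-hSynTet-TRE-DIO-mNeonGreen-MYC is a 6.9 kb AAV transfer plasmid built on the pAAV-CAG-GFP backbone and designed to deliver a self-contained, neuron-restricted and Cre-dependent Tet-Off expression system in a single viral genome. It is propagated in bacteria through a high-copy ColE1/pUC-type origin with ampicillin selection (AmpR under its own bla promoter), and it also carries an f1 phage origin. The payload is flanked by AAV2 inverted terminal repeats, which direct replication and packaging of the intervening DNA into AAV particles. One ITR is annotated in full, while the other is detected only as short fragments in the sequencing result.

Between the ITRs, two divergent transcription units share a central promoter region. On the reverse strand, a human synapsin I promoter fragment drives tTA-Advanced, terminated by an SV40 polyadenylation signal. The automated annotation labels this coding region as an rtTA3 fragment with VP16-derived minimal activation domains, reflecting sequence similarity among Tet transactivators, whereas the catalogue entry identifies it as tTA. In the opposite direction, a Tet-responsive promoter made up of repeated tet operator elements and a minimal promoter faces a DIO/FLEX cassette, followed by WPRE, which enhances transcript stability and expression, and an hGH poly(A) signal.

The mNeonGreen coding sequence, recorded as carrying a C-terminal MYC epitope tag, sits inverted between opposing lox2272 and loxP pairs. Cre recombination flips it irreversibly into the sense orientation. Reporter expression should therefore require neuronal tTA production and Cre activity, and it should be suppressible by doxycycline, with tTA amplifying the output. This arrangement suits bright, epitope-tagged labelling of genetically defined neurons.
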