Features (pLannotate 1.2.2; 35 found; start..end, strand, type, name):
    920..1508    +  rep_origin     ori: high-copy-number ColE1/pMB1/pBR322/pUC origin of replication
   1581..1608    +  repeat_region  AAV2 ITR (fragment): inverted terminal repeat of adeno-associated virus serotype 2 inverted
   1637..1664    +  repeat_region  AAV2 ITR (fragment): inverted terminal repeat of adeno-associated virus serotype 2 inverted
   1709..1830    +  polyA_signal   SV40 poly(A) signal: SV40 polyadenylation signal
   1863..1973    -  CDS            VP48: 3 tandem repeats of the minimal activation domain of herpes simplex virus VP16 (Cheng et al., 2013)
   1903..2600    -  CDS            rtTA3 (fragment): reverse tetracycline transactivator 3 activates expression from Tet-responsive promoters in the presence of doxycycline
   2604..2633    +  misc_feature   MCS (fragment): pBluescript multiple cloning site
   2634..3013    -  promoter       hSyn promoter (fragment): human synapsin I promoter; confers neuron-specific expression (Kügler et al., 2003)
   3055..3075    +  promoter       tight TRE promoter (fragment): Tet-responsive promoter PTight, consisting of seven tet operator sequences followed by the minimal CMV promoter
   3092..3112    +  promoter       tight TRE promoter (fragment): Tet-responsive promoter PTight, consisting of seven tet operator sequences followed by the minimal CMV promoter
   3129..3149    +  promoter       tight TRE promoter (fragment): Tet-responsive promoter PTight, consisting of seven tet operator sequences followed by the minimal CMV promoter
   3166..3186    +  promoter       tight TRE promoter (fragment): Tet-responsive promoter PTight, consisting of seven tet operator sequences followed by the minimal CMV promoter
   3203..3223    +  promoter       tight TRE promoter (fragment): Tet-responsive promoter PTight, consisting of seven tet operator sequences followed by the minimal CMV promoter
   3240..3260    +  promoter       tight TRE promoter (fragment): Tet-responsive promoter PTight, consisting of seven tet operator sequences followed by the minimal CMV promoter
   3277..3297    +  promoter       tight TRE promoter (fragment): Tet-responsive promoter PTight, consisting of seven tet operator sequences followed by the minimal CMV promoter
   3314..3334    +  promoter       tight TRE promoter (fragment): Tet-responsive promoter PTight, consisting of seven tet operator sequences followed by the minimal CMV promoter
   3342..3387    +  promoter       TRE3GV promoter (fragment): 3rd-generation Tet-responsive promoter that can be activated by binding of Tet-On® 3G, optimized for retroviral and lentiviral vectors
   3454..3471    +  misc_feature   MCS (fragment): pUC18/19 multiple cloning site
   3478..3511    +  protein_bind   lox2272: Cre-mediated recombination occurs in the 8-bp core sequence (GGATACTT). lox2272 sites are compatible with each other, but incompatible with loxP or loxN sites (Lee and Saito, 1988). Cre recombinase
   3512..3561    -  intron         β-globin intron (fragment): internally truncated intron from human β-globin
   3562..3595    +  protein_bind   loxP: Cre-mediated recombination occurs in the 8-bp core sequence (GCATACAT). Cre recombinase
   3741..4442    -  CDS            mNeonGreen: mNeonGreen is a basic (constitutively fluorescent) green/yellow fluorescent protein published in 2013, derived from Branchiostoma lanceolatum. It is reported to be a very rapidly-maturing monomer with moderate acid sensitivity.
   4455..4488    -  protein_bind   lox2272: Cre-mediated recombination occurs in the 8-bp core sequence (GGATACTT). lox2272 sites are compatible with each other, but incompatible with loxP or loxN sites (Lee and Saito, 1988). Cre recombinase
   4489..4538    -  intron         β-globin intron (fragment): internally truncated intron from human β-globin
   4539..4572    -  protein_bind   loxP: Cre-mediated recombination occurs in the 8-bp core sequence (GCATACAT). Cre recombinase
   4573..4597    +  misc_feature   MCS (fragment): pBluescript multiple cloning site
   4597..5185    +  misc_feature   WPRE: woodchuck hepatitis virus posttranscriptional regulatory element
   5217..5693    +  polyA_signal   hGH poly(A) signal: human growth hormone polyadenylation signal
   5733..5873    +  repeat_region  AAV2 ITR: inverted terminal repeat of adeno-associated virus serotype 2 inverted
   5878..5929    -  misc_feature   bom (fragment): basis of mobility region from pBR322
   5948..6403    +  rep_origin     f1 ori (sequence partly withheld): f1 bacteriophage origin of replication; arrow indicates direction of (+) strand synthesis
   6404..6453    -  misc_feature   bom (fragment): basis of mobility region from pBR322
   6555..6590    -  CDS            rop (fragment): Rop protein, which maintains plasmids at low copy number; rop
   6685..6789    +  promoter       AmpR promoter: bla
   6790..749     +  CDS            AmpR (across the origin): β-lactamase; bla; confers resistance to ampicillin, carbenicillin, and related antibiotics
>Addgene plasmid #242789 | pAAV-BD-hSynTet-TRE-DIO-mNeonGreen-MYC | addgene full sequence | sequence record 486971 | Addgene NGS Result
TGGGTGCACGAGTGGGTTACATCGAACTGGATCTCAACAGCGGTAAGATCCTTGAGAGTTTTCGCCCCGA
AGAACGTTTTCCAATGATGAGCACTTTTAAAGTTCTGCTATGTGGCGCGGTATTATCCCGTATTGACGCC
GGGCAAGAGCAACTCGGTCGCCGCATACACTATTCTCAGAATGACTTGGTTGAGTACTCACCAGTCACAG
AAAAGCATCTTACGGATGGCATGACAGTAAGAGAATTATGCAGTGCTGCCATAACCATGAGTGATAACAC
TGCGGCCAACTTACTTCTGACAACGATCGGAGGACCGAAGGAGCTAACCGCTTTTTTGCACAACATGGGG
GATCATGTAACTCGCCTTGATCGTTGGGAACCGGAGCTGAATGAAGCCATACCAAACGACGAGCGTGACA
CCACGATGCCTGTAGCAATGGCAACAACGTTGCGCAAACTATTAACTGGCGAACTACTTACTCTAGCTTC
CCGGCAACAATTAATAGACTGGATGGAGGCGGATAAAGTTGCAGGACCACTTCTGCGCTCGGCCCTTCCG
GCTGGCTGGTTTATTGCTGATAAATCTGGAGCCGGTGAGCGTGGGTCTCGCGGTATCATTGCAGCACTGG
GGCCAGATGGTAAGCCCTCCCGTATCGTAGTTATCTACACGACGGGGAGTCAGGCAACTATGGATGAACG
AAATAGACAGATCGCTGAGATAGGTGCCTCACTGATTAAGCATTGGTAACTGTCAGACCAAGTTTACTCA
TATATACTTTAGATTGATTTAAAACTTCATTTTTAATTTAAAAGGATCTAGGTGAAGATCCTTTTTGATA
ATCTCATGACCAAAATCCCTTAACGTGAGTTTTCGTTCCACTGAGCGTCAGACCCCGTAGAAAAGATCAA
AGGATCTTCTTGAGATCCTTTTTTTCTGCGCGTAATCTGCTGCTTGCAAACAAAAAAACCACCGCTACCA
GCGGTGGTTTGTTTGCCGGATCAAGAGCTACCAACTCTTTTTCCGAAGGTAACTGGCTTCAGCAGAGCGC
AGATACCAAATACTGTTCTTCTAGTGTAGCCGTAGTTAGGCCACCACTTCAAGAACTCTGTAGCACCGCC
TACATACCTCGCTCTGCTAATCCTGTTACCAGTGGCTGCTGCCAGTGGCGATAAGTCGTGTCTTACCGGG
TTGGACTCAAGACGATAGTTACCGGATAAGGCGCAGCGGTCGGGCTGAACGGGGGGTTCGTGCACACAGC
CCAGCTTGGAGCGAACGACCTACACCGAACTGAGATACCTACAGCGTGAGCTATGAGAAAGCGCCACGCT
TCCCGAAGGGAGAAAGGCGGACAGGTATCCGGTAAGCGGCAGGGTCGGAACAGGAGAGCGCACGAGGGAG
CTTCCAGGGGGAAACGCCTGGTATCTTTATAGTCCTGTCGGGTTTCGCCACCTCTGACTTGAGCGTCGAT
TTTTGTGATGCTCGTCAGGGGGGCGGAGCCTATGGAAAAACGCCAGCAACGCGGCCTTTTTACGGTTCCT
GGCCTTTTGCTGGCCTTTTGCTCACATGTCCTGCAGGCAGCTGCGCGCTCGCTCGCTCACTGAGGCCGCC
CGGGCGTCGGGCGACCTTTGGTCGCCCGGCCTCAGTGAGCGAGCGAGCGCGCAGAGAGGGAGTGGCCAAC
TCCATCACTAGGGGTTCCTGCGGCCGCAAACTTGTTTATTGCAGCTTATAATGGTTACAAATAAAGCAAT
AGCATCACAAATTTCACAAATAAAGCATTTTTTTCACTGCATTCTAGTTGTGGTTTGTCCAAACTCATCA
ATGTATCTTATCATGTCTGAGATCCTTACTTAGTTACCCGGGGAGCATGTCAAGGTCAAAATCGTCAAGA
GCGTCAGCAGGCAGCATATCAAGGTCAAAGTCGTCAAGGGCATCGGCTGGGAGCATGTCTAAGTCAAAAT
CGTCAAGGGCGTCGGCCGGCCCGCCGCTTTCGCACTTTAGCTGTTTCTCCAGGCCACATATGATTAGTTC
CAGGCCGAAAAGGAAGGCAGGTTCGGCTCCCTGATGGTCGAACAGCTCAATTGCTTGTCTCAGAAGTGGG
GGCATAGAATCGGTGGTAGGTGTCTCTCTTTCCTCTTTTGCTACTTGATGCTCCTGATCCTCCAATACGC
AGCCCAGTGTAAAGTGGCCCACGGCGGACAGAGCGTACAGTGCGTTCTCCAGGGAGAAGCCTTGCTGACA
CAGGAACGCGAGCTGATTTTCCAGGGTTTCGTACTGTTTCTCTGTTGGGCGGGTGCCGAGATGCACTTTA
GCCCCGTCGCGATGTGAGAGGAGAGCACAGCGGAATGACTTGGCGTTGTTCCGCAGAAAGTCTTGCCATG
ACTCGCCTTCCAGGGGGCAGAAGTGGGTATGATGCCTGTCCAGCATCTCGATTGCCAGGGCATCGAGCAG
GGCCCGCTTGTTCTTCACGTGCCAGTACAGGGTAGGCTGCTCAACTCCCAGCTTTTGAGCGAGTTTCCTT
GTCGTCAGGCCTTCGATACCGACTTCATTGAGTAATTCCAGAGCAGAGTTTATGACTTTGCTCTTGTCCA
GTCTAGACATGGTGAATTCGATATCAAGCTTATCGATACCGTCCGCCGCAGCGCAGATGGTCGCGCCCGT
GCCCCCCTATCTCGCGCCTCGCGTGGTGCGGTCCGGCTGGGCCGGCGGCGGCGCGGACGCGACCAAGGTG
GCCGGGAAGGGGAGTTTGCGGGGGACCGGCGAGTGACGTCAGCGCGCCTTCAGTGCTGAGGCGGCGGTGG
CGCGCGCCGCCAGGCGGGGGCGAAGGCACTGTCCGCGGTGCTGAAGCTGGCAGTGCGCACGCGCCTCGCC
GCATCCTGTTTCCCCTCCCCCTCTCTGATAGGGGATGCGCAATTTGGGGAATGGGGGTTGGGTGCTTGTC
CAGTGGGTCGGGGTCGGTCGTCAGGTAGGCACCCCCACCCCGCCTCATCCTGGTCCTAAAACCCACTTGC
ACTCATACGCAGGGCCCTCTGCAGTATCAAGTGCCACCTGACGTCTCCCTATCAGTGATAGAGAAGTCGA
CACGTCTCGAGCTCCCTATCAGTGATAGAGAAGGTACGTCTAGAACGTCTCCCTATCAGTGATAGAGAAG
TCGACACGTCTCGAGCTCCCTATCAGTGATAGAGAAGGTACGTCTAGAACGTCTCCCTATCAGTGATAGA
GAAGTCGACACGTCTCGAGCTCCCTATCAGTGATAGAGAAGGTACGTCTAGAACGTCTCCCTATCAGTGA
TAGAGAAGTCGACACGTCTCGAGCTCCCTATCAGTGATAGAGAAGCTACCCCCTATATAAGCAGAGCTCG
TTTAGTGAACCGTCAGATCGCCTGGAGACGCCATCCACGCTGTTTTGACCTCCATAGAAGACACCGGGAC
CGATCCAGCCTGGATCCGGTACCGGATCCTCTAGAGTCGACTCCGGAATAACTTCGTATAGGATACTTTA
TACGAAGTTATGCAGAATGGTAGCTGGATTGTAGCTGCTATTAGCAATATGAAACCTCTTAATAACTTCG
TATAGCATACATTATACGAAGTTATGGCGCGCCTCACTTGTCCAAGGAATTCTTACTTTGATTATCGATA
AGCTTGACCTGGATAACGCTGGGCGCAAGTTGATCAGACCAGTCCTACTGAAGAATTCTTACAGGTCCTC
CTCGCTGATCAGCTTCTGCTCGCTGCCGCCCAGCTCGTCCATGCCCATCACATCGGTAAAGGCCTTTTGC
CACTCCTTGAAGTTGAGCTCGGTCTTGGAGTGCTTGAGCTCCGTCTTACGGAACACGTACATCGGCTGGT
TCTTCAGATAGTTAGCCGCCATTGGCTTGGCAAAGGTGTAGGTGGTCCGCGCAGTGCTCCGGTAGCGCTT
GCCATTTCCAGTGGTGTAACTCCACTTAAAGGTACTGATGATGGTTTTGTCGTTGGGGTAAGTCTTCTTC
GACCTGCACCAGTCCGCAGCGGTCAGCGAGTTGGTCATCACAGGACCGTCAGCAGGGAAACCAGTCCCCT
TCACCTGGGCCTCTCCTTTGATGTGGCTTCCCTCGTAGGTGTAGCGGTAGTTAACAGTAAGGGAGGCACC
ATCTTCAAACTGCATTGTGCGATGGACTTGGTATCCGGAGCCATCTACCATGGCGGCCTGGAAAGGCGAC
ATCCCGTCAGGGTAGGGCAGGTACTGATGGAAGCCATACCCGATATGAGGGACCAGAATCCAGGGGGAGA
ACTGGAGGTCACCCTTGGTGGACTTCAGGTTTAACTCCTCATAACCATCATTTGGATTGCCGGTGCCCTG
ACCCACCATGTCAAAGTCCACACCGTTGATGGAGCCAAAGATGTGTAACTCATGTGTCGCTGGGAGAGAG
GCCATGTTATCCTCCTCGCCCTTGCTCACCATGGTGGCGCTAGCATAACTTCGTATAAAGTATCCTATAC
GAAGTTATTTGCCTTAACCCAGAAATTATCACTGTTATTCTTTAGAATGGTGCAAAGAATAACTTCGTAT
AATGTATGCTATACGAAGTTATGAATTCGATATCAAGCTTATCGATAATCAACCTCTGGATTACAAAATT
TGTGAAAGATTGACTGGTATTCTTAACTATGTTGCTCCTTTTACGCTATGTGGATACGCTGCTTTAATGC
CTTTGTATCATGCTATTGCTTCCCGTATGGCTTTCATTTTCTCCTCCTTGTATAAATCCTGGTTGCTGTC
TCTTTATGAGGAGTTGTGGCCCGTTGTCAGGCAACGTGGCGTGGTGTGCACTGTGTTTGCTGACGCAACC
CCCACTGGTTGGGGCATTGCCACCACCTGTCAGCTCCTTTCCGGGACTTTCGCTTTCCCCCTCCCTATTG
CCACGGCGGAACTCATCGCCGCCTGCCTTGCCCGCTGCTGGACAGGGGCTCGGCTGTTGGGCACTGACAA
TTCCGTGGTGTTGTCGGGGAAATCATCGTCCTTTCCTTGGCTGCTCGCCTATGTTGCCACCTGGATTCTG
CGCGGGACGTCCTTCTGCTACGTCCCTTCGGCCCTCAATCCAGCGGACCTTCCTTCCCGCGGCCTGCTGC
CGGCTCTGCGGCCTCTTCCGCGTCTTCGCCTTCGCCCTCAGACGAGTCGGATCTCCCTTTGGGCCGCCTC
CCCGCATCGATACCGAGCGCTGCTCGAGAGATCTACGGGTGGCATCCCTGTGACCCCTCCCCAGTGCCTC
TCCTGGCCCTGGAAGTTGCCACTCCAGTGCCCACCAGCCTTGTCCTAATAAAATTAAGTTGCATCATTTT
GTCTGACTAGGTGTCCTTCTATAATATTATGGGGTGGAGGGGGGTGGTATGGAGCAAGGGGCAAGTTGGG
AAGACAACCTGTAGGGCCTGCGGGGTCTATTGGGAACCAAGCTGGAGTGCAGTGGCACAATCTTGGCTCA
CTGCAATCTCCGCCTCCTGGGTTCAAGCGATTCTCCTGCCTCAGCCTCCCGAGTTGTTGGGATTCCAGGC
ATGCATGACCAGGCTCAGCTAATTTTTGTTTTTTTGGTAGAGACGGGGTTTCACCATATTGGCCAGGCTG
GTCTCCAACTCCTAATCTCAGGTGATCTACCCACCTTGGCCTCCCAAATTGCTGGGATTACAGGCGTGAA
CCACTGCTCCCTTCCCTGTCCTTCTGATTTTGTAGGTAACCACGTGCGGACCGAGCGGCCGCAGGAACCC
CTAGTGATGGAGTTGGCCACTCCCTCTCTGCGCGCTCGCTCGCTCACTGAGGCCGGGCGACCAAAGGTCG
CCCGACGCCCGGGCTTTGCCCGGGCGGCCTCAGTGAGCGAGCGAGCGCGCAGCTGCCTGCAGGGGCGCCT
GATGCGGTATTTTCTCCTTACGCATCTGTGCGGTATTTCACACCGCATA
[95 nt withheld, positions 5930-6024]
T
[46 nt withheld, positions 6026-6071]
C
[141 nt withheld, positions 6073-6213]
CCTTTGACGTTGGAGTCCACGTTCTTT
[37 nt withheld, positions 6241-6277]
ACTCTATCTCGGGCTATTCTTTTGATTTATAAGGGATTTTGCCGATTTCGGTCTATTGGTTAAAAAATGA
GCTGATTTAACAAAAATTTAACGCGAATTTTAACAAAATATTAACGTTTACAATTTTATGGTGCACTCTC
AGTACAATCTGCTCTGATGCCGCATAGTTAAGCCAGCCCCGACACCCGCCAACACCCGCTGACGCGCCCT
GACGGGCTTGTCTGCTCCCGGCATCCGCTTACAGACAAGCTGTGACCGTCTCCGGGAGCTGCATGTGTCA
GAGGTTTTCACCGTCATCACCGAAACGCGCGAGACGAAAGGGCCTCGTGATACGCCTATTTTTATAGGTT
AATGTCATGATAATAATGGTTTCTTAGACGTCAGGTGGCACTTTTCGGGGAAATGTGCGCGGAACCCCTA
TTTGTTTATTTTTCTAAATACATTCAAATATGTATCCGCTCATGAGACAATAACCCTGATAAATGCTTCA
ATAATATTGAAAAAGGAAGAGTATGAGTATTCAACATTTCCGTGTCGCCCTTATTCCCTTTTTTGCGGCA
TTTTGCCTTCCTGTTTTTGCTCACCCAGAAACGCTGGTGAAAGTAAAAGATGCTGAAGATCAGT
